>Addgene plasmid #245776 | pSJC320 | addgene full sequence | sequence record 486790 | Addgene NGS Result
CTAAATTGTAAGCGTTAATATTTTGTTAAAATTCGCGTTAAATTTTTGTTAAATCAGCTCATTTTTTAAC
CAATAGGCCGAAATCGGCAAAATCCCTTATAAATCAAAAGAATAGACCGAGATAGGGT
[37 nt withheld, positions 129-165]
AAAGAACGTGGACTCCAACGTCAAAGG
[49 nt withheld, positions 193-241]
T
[91 nt withheld, positions 243-333]
G
[124 nt withheld, positions 335-458]
CCCATTCGCCATTCAGGCTGCGCAACTGTTGGGAAGGGCGATCGGTGCGGGCCTCTTCGCTATTACGCCA
GCTGGCGAAAGGGGGATGTGCTGCAAGGCGATTAAGTTGGGTAACGCCAGGGTTTTCCCAGTCACGACGT
TGTAAAACGACGGCCAGTGAGCGCGCGTAATACGACTCACTATAGGGCGAATTGGGTACCGCTTTTGGTT
TTCACAATTTTCTGGTTTTTGGGATTTTTGCGGGAATTTTGAGAGGAGAAAGTTGGGAGAGAAGATATTG
GAATGGTCCCCGGGGAGCTGTACATTTATACACCAAGGCAATCTTCGTAAAAAATAACAATAGAGTCATC
CCTCAGAACAGAAAAGAAACCCGCCCGGGGGCTCAAATACACATGTCATTTTTCTTTTTTCGCCTGATTT
TTAGCCTAAATTAGTGTTTAGCAATTTTTTAAGGTAACTCGGTGGAGTCATTTGAACTTTTTAAACTAAA
ATTTCAGAAAAAATTCTTTTTTTTTGTCAAAAAATAATTTTCCCGCCGGAATTTTTCAAAAAAATAATTT
TTATTTTATTTTTCAAGTTCCTTGTTTCCTCTTTATTTTTTTATTTTGCCCCCAAAAGTTTTACACTAAA
ATATTTAATTTTCAGGTAATTCATCGAAAGTCTTTCTATTTTCCGCATCTCTTGTTCAAAAGCTTGCATG
CCTGCAGGTCGACTCTAGAGGATCCCCGGGATTGGCCAAAGGACCCAAAGGTATGTTTCGAATGATACTA
ACATAACATAGAACATTTTCAGGAGGACCCTTGGAGGGTACCGGTAGAAAAAAAGCTTGATATCACAAGT
TTGTACAAAAAAGCAGGCTCCGAATTCGCCCTTGGACTAGTCATATGGGTACCATGCAAGCAATCAAATG
TGTCGTCGTTGGTGACGGAGCCGTCGGTAAGACGTGTCTCCTGCTATCGTACACTACAAACGCTTTTCCC
GGAGAATATATTCTAACGGTATTCGACACCTACTCAACAAATGTGATGGTCGACGGAAGGCCAATAAATC
TCAGCCTATGGGACACAGCTGGACAGGACGATTACGATCAATTCCGCCACCTGTCATTTCCACAAACAGA
CGTATTCCTCGTATGCTTTGCACTGAATAATCCAGCAAGTTTTGAGAATGTTCGTGCAAAATGGTATCCA
GAAGTATCACATCATTGCCCAAATACACCGATTATTTTGGTTGGAACTAAAGCTGATTTACGCGAGGATC
GAGATACTATTGAACGGCTCCGTGAACGTCGGCTCCAACCAGTGAGCCACACCCAGGGTTACGTGATGGC
AAAGGAAATCAAGGCGGTCAAGTACCTGGAATGCTCGGCGCTTACCCAAATTGGATTGAAACAAGTTTTC
GATGAGGCAATTCGTACTGGGCTCACCCCGCCACAAACACCACAAACGAGAGCCAAAAAGAGCAATTGCA
CGGTGGGTACCAGTGGTTCCGGAGGATCTGGAGGATCTGGTATGGTGAGCAAGGGCGAGGAGCTGTTCAC
CGGGGTGGTGCCCATCCTGGTCGAGCTGGACGGCGACGTAAACGGCCACAAGTTCAGCGTGTCCGGCGAG
GGCGAGGGCGATGCCACCTACGGCAAGCTGACCCTGAAGTTCATCTGCACCACCGGCAAGCTGCCCGTGC
CCTGGCCCACCCTCGTGACCACCCTGACCTACGGCGTGCAGTGCTTCAGCCGCTACCCCGACCACATGAA
GCAGCACGACTTCTTCAAGTCCGCCATGCCCGAAGGCTACGTCCAGGAGCGCACCATCTTCTTCAAGGAC
GACGGCAACTACAAGACCCGCGCCGAGGTGAAGTTCGAGGGCGACACCCTGGTGAACCGCATCGAGCTGA
AGGGCATCGACTTCAAGGAGGACGGCAACATCCTGGGGCACAAGCTGGAGTACAACTACAACAGCCACAA
CGTCTATATCATGGCCGACAAGCAGAAGAACGGCATCAAGGTGAACTTCAAGATCCGCCACAACATCGAG
GACGGCAGCGTGCAGCTCGCCGACCACTACCAGCAGAACACCCCCATCGGCGACGGCCCCGTGCTGCTGT
CCGACAACCACTACCTGAGCACCCAGTCCAAGCTGAGCAAAGACCCCAACGAGAAGCGCGATCACATGGT
CCTGCTGGAGTTCGTGACCGCCGCCGGGATCACTCTCGGCATGGACGAGCTGTACAAGTAGCATATGGCG
GCCGCGGAAGGGCGAATTCGACCCAGCTTTCTTGTACAAAGTGGTGATATCGAATTCCTGCAGCCCGGGG
GATCCACTAGTTCTAGAGCGGCCGCCACCGCGGCCGCTGTCATCAGATCGCCATCTCGCGCCCGTGCCTC
TGACTTCTAAGTCCAATTACTCTTCAACATCCCTACATGCTCTTTCTCCCTGTGCTCCCACCCCCTATTT
TTGTTATTATCAAAAAACTTCTCTTAATTTCTTTGTTTTTTAGCTTCTTTTAAGTCACCTCTAACAATGA
AATTGTGTAGATTCAAAAATAGAATTAATTCGTAATAAAAAGTCGAAAAAAATTGTGCTCCCTCCCCCCA
TTAATAATAATTCTATCCCAAAATCTACACAATGTTCTGTGTACACTTCTTATGTTTTTTACTTCTGATA
AATTTTTTTGAAACATCATAGAAAAAACCGCACACAAAATACCTTATCATATGTTACGTTTCAGTTTATG
ACCGCAATTTTTATTTCTTCGCACGTCTGGGCCTCTCATGACGTCAAATCATGCTCATCGTGAAAAAGTT
TTGGAGTATTTTTGGAATTTTTCAATCAAGTGAAAGTTTATGAAATTAATTTTCCTGCTTTTGCTTTTTG
GGGTTTCCCCTATTGTTTGTCAAGATTTCGAGGACGGCGTTTTTCTTGCTAAAATCACAAGTATTGATGA
GCACGATGCAAGAAAGATCGGAAGAAGGTTTGGGTTTGAGGCTCAGTGGAAGGTGAGTAGAAGTTGATAA
TTTGAAAGTGGAGTAGTGTCTATGGGGTTTTTGCCGAGCTCCAGCTTTTGTTCCCTTTAGTGAGGGTTAA
TTGCGCGCTTGGCGTAATCATGGTCATAGCTGTTTCCTGTGTGAAATTGTTATCCGCTCACAATTCCACA
CAACATACGAGCCGGAAGCATAAAGTGTAAAGCCTGGGGTGCCTAATGAGTGAGCTAACTCACATTAATT
GCGTTGCGCTCACTGCCCGCTTTCCAGTCGGGAAACCTGTCGTGCCAGCTGCATTAATGAATCGGCCAAC
GCGCGGGGAGAGGCGGTTTGCGTATTGGGCGCTCTTCCGCTTCCTCGCTCACTGACTCGCTGCGCTCGGT
CGTTCGGCTGCGGCGAGCGGTATCAGCTCACTCAAAGGCGGTAATACGGTTATCCACAGAATCAGGGGAT
AACGCAGGAAAGAACATGTGAGCAAAAGGCCAGCAAAAGGCCAGGAACCGTAAAAAGGCCGCGTTGCTGG
CGTTTTTCCATAGGCTCCGCCCCCCTGACGAGCATCACAAAAATCGACGCTCAAGTCAGAGGTGGCGAAA
CCCGACAGGACTATAAAGATACCAGGCGTTTCCCCCTGGAAGCTCCCTCGTGCGCTCTCCTGTTCCGACC
CTGCCGCTTACCGGATACCTGTCCGCCTTTCTCCCTTCGGGAAGCGTGGCGCTTTCTCATAGCTCACGCT
GTAGGTATCTCAGTTCGGTGTAGGTCGTTCGCTCCAAGCTGGGCTGTGTGCACGAACCCCCCGTTCAGCC
CGACCGCTGCGCCTTATCCGGTAACTATCGTCTTGAGTCCAACCCGGTAAGACACGACTTATCGCCACTG
GCAGCAGCCACTGGTAACAGGATTAGCAGAGCGAGGTATGTAGGCGGTGCTACAGAGTTCTTGAAGTGGT
GGCCTAACTACGGCTACACTAGAAGAACAGTATTTGGTATCTGCGCTCTGCTGAAGCCAGTTACCTTCGG
AAAAAGAGTTGGTAGCTCTTGATCCGGCAAACAAACCACCGCTGGTAGCGGTGGTTTTTTTGTTTGCAAG
CAGCAGATTACGCGCAGAAAAAAAGGATCTCAAGAAGATCCTTTGATCTTTTCTACGGGGTCTGACGCTC
AGTGGAACGAAAACTCACGTTAAGGGATTTTGGTCATGAGATTATCAAAAAGGATCTTCACCTAGATCCT
TTTAAATTAAAAATGAAGTTTTAAATCAATCTAAAGTATATATGAGTAAACTTGGTCTGACAGTTACCAA
TGCTTAATCAGTGAGGCACCTATCTCAGCGATCTGTCTATTTCGTTCATCCATAGTTGCCTGACTCCCCG
TCGTGTAGATAACTACGATACGGGAGGGCTTACCATCTGGCCCCAGTGCTGCAATGATACCGCGAGACCC
ACGCTCACCGGCTCCAGATTTATCAGCAATAAACCAGCCAGCCGGAAGGGCCGAGCGCAGAAGTGGTCCT
GCAACTTTATCCGCCTCCATCCAGTCTATTAATTGTTGCCGGGAAGCTAGAGTAAGTAGTTCGCCAGTTA
ATAGTTTGCGCAACGTTGTTGCCATTGCTACAGGCATCGTGGTGTCACGCTCGTCGTTTGGTATGGCTTC
ATTCAGCTCCGGTTCCCAACGATCAAGGCGAGTTACATGATCCCCCATGTTGTGCAAAAAAGCGGTTAGC
TCCTTCGGTCCTCCGATCGTTGTCAGAAGTAAGTTGGCCGCAGTGTTATCACTCATGGTTATGGCAGCAC
TGCATAATTCTCTTACTGTCATGCCATCCGTAAGATGCTTTTCTGTGACTGGTGAGTACTCAACCAAGTC
ATTCTGAGAATAGTGTATGCGGCGACCGAGTTGCTCTTGCCCGGCGTCAATACGGGATAATACCGCGCCA
CATAGCAGAACTTTAAAAGTGCTCATCATTGGAAAACGTTCTTCGGGGCGAAAACTCTCAAGGATCTTAC
CGCTGTTGAGATCCAGTTCGATGTAACCCACTCGTGCACCCAACTGATCTTCAGCATCTTTTACTTTCAC
CAGCGTTTCTGGGTGAGCAAAAACAGGAAGGCAAAATGCCGCAAAAAAGGGAATAAGGGCGACACGGAAA
TGTTGAATACTCATACTCTTCCTTTTTCAATATTATTGAAGCATTTATCAGGGTTATTGTCTCATGAGCG
GATACATATTTGAATGTATTTAGAAAAATAAACAAATAGGGGTTCCGCGCACATTTCCCCGAAAAGTGCC
AC
Features (pLannotate 1.2.2; 19 found; start..end, strand, type, name):
     30..458     -  rep_origin     f1 ori (sequence partly withheld): f1 bacteriophage origin of replication; arrow indicates direction of (+) strand synthesis
    463..618     -  CDS            lacZα (fragment): LacZα fragment of β-galactosidase; lacZ fragment
    626..644     +  promoter       T7 promoter: promoter for bacteriophage T7 RNA polymerase
    962..983     +  terminator     tbb-2 terminator (fragment): tbb-2; transcription terminator for the C. elegans tubulin beta-2 gene
   1148..1188    -  misc_feature   MCS (fragment): pUC18/19 multiple cloning site
   1293..1317    +  protein_bind   attB1: mutant version of attB; recombination site for the Gateway® BP reaction BP Clonase™
   1352..1930    +  CDS            ced-10: RAC1_CAEEL - Also known as rac-1 From Caenorhabditis elegans.
   1970..2688    +  CDS            mEGFP (fragment): enhanced GFP with monomerizing A206K mutation (Zacharias et al., 2002) mammalian codon-optimized
   2719..2743    -  protein_bind   attB2: mutant version of attB; recombination site for the Gateway® BP reaction BP Clonase™
   2743..2801    -  misc_feature   MCS (fragment): pBluescript multiple cloning site
   3298..3450    +  CDS            aex-5 (fragment): AEX5_CAEEL - Also known as kpc-3 From Caenorhabditis elegans.
   3522..3540    -  promoter       T3 promoter: promoter for bacteriophage T3 RNA polymerase
   3585..3601    -  protein_bind   lac operator: The lac repressor binds to the lac operator to inhibit transcription in E. coli. This inhibition can be relieved by adding lactose or isopropyl-β-D-thiogalactopyranoside (IPTG). lac repressor encoded by lacI
   3609..3639    -  promoter       lac promoter: promoter for the E. coli lac operon
   3654..3675    -  protein_bind   CAP binding site: CAP binding activates transcription in the presence of cAMP. E. coli catabolite activator protein
   3688..3780    -  CDS            lacI (fragment): lac repressor; lacI; The lac repressor binds to the lac operator to inhibit transcription in E. coli. This inhibition can be relieved by adding lactose or isopropyl-β-D-thiogalactopyranoside (IPTG).
   3963..4551    -  rep_origin     ori: high-copy-number ColE1/pMB1/pBR322/pUC origin of replication
   4722..5582    -  CDS            AmpR: β-lactamase; bla; confers resistance to ampicillin, carbenicillin, and related antibiotics
   5583..5687    -  promoter       AmpR promoter: bla
