>Addgene plasmid #245776 | pSJC320 | analyzer sequence | sequence record 483122
CTAAATTGTAAGCGTTAATATTTTGTTAAAATTCGCGTTAAATTTTTGTTAAATCAGCTCATTTTTTAAC
CAATAGGCCGAAATCGGCAAAATCCCTTATAAATCAAAAGAATAGACCGAGATAGGGT
[37 nt withheld, positions 129-165]
AAAGAACGTGGACTCCAACGTCAAAGG
[49 nt withheld, positions 193-241]
T
[91 nt withheld, positions 243-333]
G
[124 nt withheld, positions 335-458]
CCCATTCGCCATTCAGGCTGCGCAACTGTTGGGAAGGGCGATCGGTGCGGGCCTCTTCGCTATTACGCCA
GCTGGCGAAAGGGGGATGTGCTGCAAGGCGATTAAGTTGGGTAACGCCAGGGTTTTCCCAGTCACGACGT
TGTAAAACGACGGCCAGTGAGCGCGCGTAATACGACTCACTATAGGGCGAATTGGGTACCGCTTTTGGTT
TTCACAATTTTCTGGTTTTTGGGATTTTTGCGGGAATTTTGAGAGGAGAAAGTTGGGAGAGAAGATATTG
GAATGGTCCCCGGGGAGCTGTACATTTATACATCTAGCGCCAAGGCAATCTTCGTAAAAAATAACAATAG
AGTCATCCCTCAGAACAGAAAAGAAACCCGCCCGGGGGCTCAAATACACATGTCATTTTTCTTTTTTCGC
CTGATTTTTAGCCTAAATTAGTGTTTAGCAATTTTTTAAGGTAACTCGGTGGAGTCATTTGAACTTTTTA
AACTAAAATTTCAGAAAAAATTCTTTTTTTTTGTCAAAAAATAATTTTCCCGCCGGAATTTTTCAAAAAA
ATAATTTTTATTTTATTTTTCAAGTTCCTTGTTTCCTCTTTATTTTTTTATTTTGCCCCCAAAAGTTTTA
CACTAAAATATTTAATTTTCAGGTAATTCATCGAAAGTCTTTCTATTTTCCGCATCTCTTGTTCAAAAGC
TTGCATGCCTGCAGGTCGACTCTAGAGGATCCCCGGGATTGGCCAAAGGACCCAAAGGTATGTTTCGAAT
GATACTAACATAACATAGAACATTTTCAGGAGGACCCTTGGAGGGTACCGGTAGAAAAAAAGCTTGATAT
CACAAGTTTGTACAAAAAAGCAGGCTCCGAATTCGCCCTTGGACTAGTCATATGGGTACCATGCAAGCAA
TCAAATGTGTCGTCGTTGGTGACGGAGCCGTCGGTAAGACGTGTCTCCTGCTATCGTACACTACAAACGC
TTTTCCCGGAGAATATATTCTAACGGTATTCGACACCTACTCAACAAATGTGATGGTCGACGGAAGGCCA
ATAAATCTCAGCCTATGGGACACAGCTGGACAGGACGATTACGATCAATTCCGCCACCTGTCATTTCCAC
AAACAGACGTATTCCTCGTATGCTTTGCACTGAATAATCCAGCAAGTTTTGAGAATGTTCGTGCAAAATG
GTATCCAGAAGTATCACATCATTGCCCAAATACACCGATTATTTTGGTTGGAACTAAAGCTGATTTACGC
GAGGATCGAGATACTATTGAACGGCTCCGTGAACGTCGGCTCCAACCAGTGAGCCACACCCAGGGTTACG
TGATGGCAAAGGAAATCAAGGCGGTCAAGTACCTGGAATGCTCGGCGCTTACCCAAATTGGATTGAAACA
AGTTTTCGATGAGGCAATTCGTACTGGGCTCACCCCGCCACAAACACCACAAACGAGAGCCAAAAAGAGC
AATTGCACGGTGGGTACCAGTGGTTCCGGAGGATCTGGAGGATCTGGTATGGTGAGCAAGGGCGAGGAGC
TGTTCACCGGGGTGGTGCCCATCCTGGTCGAGCTGGACGGCGACGTAAACGGCCACAAGTTCAGCGTGTC
CGGCGAGGGCGAGGGCGATGCCACCTACGGCAAGCTGACCCTGAAGTTCATCTGCACCACCGGCAAGCTG
CCCGTGCCCTGGCCCACCCTCGTGACCACCCTGACCTACGGCGTGCAGTGCTTCAGCCGCTACCCCGACC
ACATGAAGCAGCACGACTTCTTCAAGTCCGCCATGCCCGAAGGCTACGTCCAGGAGCGCACCATCTTCTT
CAAGGACGACGGCAACTACAAGACCCGCGCCGAGGTGAAGTTCGAGGGCGACACCCTGGTGAACCGCATC
GAGCTGAAGGGCATCGACTTCAAGGAGGACGGCAACATCCTGGGGCACAAGCTGGAGTACAACTACAACA
GCCACAACGTCTATATCATGGCCGACAAGCAGAAGAACGGCATCAAGGTGAACTTCAAGATCCGCCACAA
CATCGAGGACGGCAGCGTGCAGCTCGCCGACCACTACCAGCAGAACACCCCCATCGGCGACGGCCCCGTG
CTGCTGCCCGACAACCACTACCTGAGCACCCAGTCCAAGCTGAGCAAAGACCCCAACGAGAAGCGCGATC
ACATGGTCCTGCTGGAGTTCGTGACCGCCGCCGGGATCACTCTCGGCATGGACGAGCTGTACAAGTAGCA
TATGGCGGCCGCGGAAGGGCGAATTCGACCCAGCTTTCTTGTACAAAGTGGTGATATCGAATTCCTGCAG
CCCGGGGGATCCACTAGTTCTAGAGCGGCCGCCACCGCGGCCGCTGTCATCAGATCGCCATCTCGCGCCC
GTGCCTCTGACTTCTAAGTCCAATTACTCTTCAACATCCCTACATGCTCTTTCTCCCTGTGCTCCCACCC
CCTATTTTTGTTATTATCAAAAAACTTCTCTTAATTTCTTTGTTTTTTAGCTTCTTTTAAGTCACCTCTA
ACAATGAAATTGTGTAGATTCAAAAATAGAATTAATTCGTAATAAAAAGTCGAAAAAAATTGTGCTCCCT
CCCCCCATTAATAATAATTCTATCCCAAAATCTACACAATGTTCTGTGTACACTTCTTATGTTTTTTACT
TCTGATAAATTTTTTTGAAACATCATAGAAAAAACCGCACACAAAATACCTTATCATATGTTACGTTTCA
GTTTATGACCGCAATTTTTATTTCTTCGCACGTCTGGGCCTCTCATGACGTCAAATCATGCTCATCGTGA
AAAAGTTTTGGAGTATTTTTGGAATTTTTCAATCAAGTGAAAGTTTATGAAATTAATTTTCCTGCTTTTG
CTTTTTGGGGTTTCCCCTATTGTTTGTCAAGATTTCGAGGACGGCGTTTTTCTTGCTAAAATCACAAGTA
TTGATGAGCACGATGCAAGAAAGATCGGAAGAAGGTTTGGGTTTGAGGCTCAGTGGAAGGTGAGTAGAAG
TTGATAATTTGAAAGTGGAGTAGTGTCTATGGGGTTTTTGCCGAGCTCCAGCTTTTGTTCCCTTTAGTGA
GGGTTAATTGCGCGCTTGGCGTAATCATGGTCATAGCTGTTTCCTGTGTGAAATTGTTATCCGCTCACAA
TTCCACACAACATACGAGCCGGAAGCATAAAGTGTAAAGCCTGGGGTGCCTAATGAGTGAGCTAACTCAC
ATTAATTGCGTTGCGCTCACTGCCCGCTTTCCAGTCGGGAAACCTGTCGTGCCAGCTGCATTAATGAATC
GGCCAACGCGCGGGGAGAGGCGGTTTGCGTATTGGGCGCTCTTCCGCTTCCTCGCTCACTGACTCGCTGC
GCTCGGTCGTTCGGCTGCGGCGAGCGGTATCAGCTCACTCAAAGGCGGTAATACGGTTATCCACAGAATC
AGGGGATAACGCAGGAAAGAACATGTGAGCAAAAGGCCAGCAAAAGGCCAGGAACCGTAAAAAGGCCGCG
TTGCTGGCGTTTTTCCATAGGCTCCGCCCCCCTGACGAGCATCACAAAAATCGACGCTCAAGTCAGAGGT
GGCGAAACCCGACAGGACTATAAAGATACCAGGCGTTTCCCCCTGGAAGCTCCCTCGTGCGCTCTCCTGT
TCCGACCCTGCCGCTTACCGGATACCTGTCCGCCTTTCTCCCTTCGGGAAGCGTGGCGCTTTCTCATAGC
TCACGCTGTAGGTATCTCAGTTCGGTGTAGGTCGTTCGCTCCAAGCTGGGCTGTGTGCACGAACCCCCCG
TTCAGCCCGACCGCTGCGCCTTATCCGGTAACTATCGTCTTGAGTCCAACCCGGTAAGACACGACTTATC
GCCACTGGCAGCAGCCACTGGTAACAGGATTAGCAGAGCGAGGTATGTAGGCGGTGCTACAGAGTTCTTG
AAGTGGTGGCCTAACTACGGCTACACTAGAAGGACAGTATTTGGTATCTGCGCTCTGCTGAAGCCAGTTA
CCTTCGGAAAAAGAGTTGGTAGCTCTTGATCCGGCAAACAAACCACCGCTGGTAGCGGTGGTTTTTTTGT
TTGCAAGCAGCAGATTACGCGCAGAAAAAAAGGATCTCAAGAAGATCCTTTGATCTTTTCTACGGGGTCT
GACGCTCAGTGGAACGAAAACTCACGTTAAGGGATTTTGGTCATGAGATTATCAAAAAGGATCTTCACCT
AGATCCTTTTAAATTAAAAATGAAGTTTTAAATCAATCTAAAGTATATATGAGTAAACTTGGTCTGACAG
TTACCAATGCTTAATCAGTGAGGCACCTATCTCAGCGATCTGTCTATTTCGTTCATCCATAGTTGCCTGA
CTCCCCGTCGTGTAGATAACTACGATACGGGAGGGCTTACCATCTGGCCCCAGTGCTGCAATGATACCGC
GAGACCCACGCTCACCGGCTCCAGATTTATCAGCAATAAACCAGCCAGCCGGAAGGGCCGAGCGCAGAAG
TGGTCCTGCAACTTTATCCGCCTCCATCCAGTCTATTAATTGTTGCCGGGAAGCTAGAGTAAGTAGTTCG
CCAGTTAATAGTTTGCGCAACGTTGTTGCCATTGCTACAGGCATCGTGGTGTCACGCTCGTCGTTTGGTA
TGGCTTCATTCAGCTCCGGTTCCCAACGATCAAGGCGAGTTACATGATCCCCCATGTTGTGCAAAAAAGC
GGTTAGCTCCTTCGGTCCTCCGATCGTTGTCAGAAGTAAGTTGGCCGCAGTGTTATCACTCATGGTTATG
GCAGCACTGCATAATTCTCTTACTGTCATGCCATCCGTAAGATGCTTTTCTGTGACTGGTGAGTACTCAA
CCAAGTCATTCTGAGAATAGTGTATGCGGCGACCGAGTTGCTCTTGCCCGGCGTCAATACGGGATAATAC
CGCGCCACATAGCAGAACTTTAAAAGTGCTCATCATTGGAAAACGTTCTTCGGGGCGAAAACTCTCAAGG
ATCTTACCGCTGTTGAGATCCAGTTCGATGTAACCCACTCGTGCACCCAACTGATCTTCAGCATCTTTTA
CTTTCACCAGCGTTTCTGGGTGAGCAAAAACAGGAAGGCAAAATGCCGCAAAAAAGGGAATAAGGGCGAC
ACGGAAATGTTGAATACTCATACTCTTCCTTTTTCAATATTATTGAAGCATTTATCAGGGTTATTGTCTC
ATGAGCGGATACATATTTGAATGTATTTAGAAAAATAAACAAATAGGGGTTCCGCGCACATTTCCCCGAA
AAGTGCCAC
Features (pLannotate 1.2.2; 19 found; start..end, strand, type, name):
     30..458     -  rep_origin     f1 ori (sequence partly withheld): f1 bacteriophage origin of replication; arrow indicates direction of (+) strand synthesis
    463..618     -  CDS            lacZα (fragment): LacZα fragment of β-galactosidase; lacZ fragment
    626..644     +  promoter       T7 promoter: promoter for bacteriophage T7 RNA polymerase
    969..990     +  terminator     tbb-2 terminator (fragment): tbb-2; transcription terminator for the C. elegans tubulin beta-2 gene
   1155..1195    -  misc_feature   MCS (fragment): pUC18/19 multiple cloning site
   1300..1324    +  protein_bind   attB1: mutant version of attB; recombination site for the Gateway® BP reaction BP Clonase™
   1359..1937    +  CDS            ced-10: RAC1_CAEEL - Also known as rac-1 From Caenorhabditis elegans.
   1977..2693    +  CDS            mEGFP: mEGFP is a basic (constitutively fluorescent) green fluorescent protein published in 2002, derived from Aequorea victoria. It has moderate acid sensitivity.
   2726..2750    -  protein_bind   attB2: mutant version of attB; recombination site for the Gateway® BP reaction BP Clonase™
   2750..2808    -  misc_feature   MCS (fragment): pBluescript multiple cloning site
   3305..3457    +  CDS            aex-5 (fragment): AEX5_CAEEL - Also known as kpc-3 From Caenorhabditis elegans.
   3529..3547    -  promoter       T3 promoter: promoter for bacteriophage T3 RNA polymerase
   3592..3608    -  protein_bind   lac operator: The lac repressor binds to the lac operator to inhibit transcription in E. coli. This inhibition can be relieved by adding lactose or isopropyl-β-D-thiogalactopyranoside (IPTG). lac repressor encoded by lacI
   3616..3646    -  promoter       lac promoter: promoter for the E. coli lac operon
   3661..3682    -  protein_bind   CAP binding site: CAP binding activates transcription in the presence of cAMP. E. coli catabolite activator protein
   3695..3787    -  CDS            lacI (fragment): lac repressor; lacI; The lac repressor binds to the lac operator to inhibit transcription in E. coli. This inhibition can be relieved by adding lactose or isopropyl-β-D-thiogalactopyranoside (IPTG).
   3970..4558    -  rep_origin     ori: high-copy-number ColE1/pMB1/pBR322/pUC origin of replication
   4729..5589    -  CDS            AmpR: β-lactamase; bla; confers resistance to ampicillin, carbenicillin, and related antibiotics
   5590..5694    -  promoter       AmpR promoter: bla
