[The description below was written by a language model from this plasmid's Addgene catalogue record and pLannotate feature annotations shown in this document.]
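Description:
pSJC320 is a C. elegans expression plasmid built by Gateway cloning into a pDEST-type destination vector. It is designed to express the small GTPase RAC-2 fused at its C terminus to monomeric GFP in cholinergic motor neurons. The bacterial backbone looks pBluescript-derived. It carries a high-copy ColE1/pUC origin, an f1 phage origin, an ampicillin-resistance gene (β-lactamase) with its own promoter, and remnants of the lacZα/lac promoter region flanked by T7 and T3 promoters. No worm selection or co-injection marker is annotated, so transgenic animals would presumably be identified using a separate marker.

The payload lies between attB1 and attB2 sites, the scars left by Gateway recombination. It consists of a roughly 580 bp Rac GTPase coding sequence followed, after a short linker, by mEGFP, which carries the monomerizing A206K mutation. The automated annotation labels the GTPase as ced-10 (rac-1) rather than rac-2. This most likely reflects the close similarity of the C. elegans Rac paralogues, and the catalogue entry identifies the insert as rac-2.

The catalogue gives the promoter as unc-17b, which directs expression in cholinergic motor neurons. It is not annotated as a feature, but it presumably occupies the largely unannotated stretch upstream of attB1. The tiny tbb-2 terminator match there is probably spurious. Downstream of attB2, an unannotated region containing a fragment matched to aex-5 probably supplies the 3′ UTR, although the record does not name it.

Two sequence records of about 5.7 kb differ by only a few bases and give the same feature layout. The associated work concerns a Rap/Rac signalling pathway in synaptic development. This suggests the construct is used for cell-specific expression and localization of RAC-2 in those neurons.
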