Addgene plasmid #245776: pSJC320
Purpose: Expresses rac-2::mGFP in cholinergic motor neurons
Depositing lab: Salvatore Cherra. Depositing organization: University of Kentucky. Publication: A PDZ-RapGEF promotes synaptic development in C. elegans through a Rap/Rac signaling pathway. Lamb R, Scales M, Watkins J, Werner M, Cherra SJ. Development. 2025 Aug 1:dev.204678. doi: 10.1242/dev.204678. PubMed 40748210.
Backbone
  Vector backbone: pDEST
  Vector type: Worm Expression
Growth in bacteria
  Bacterial resistance: Ampicillin, 100 μg/mL
  Growth temperature: 37°C
  Growth strain: DH5alpha
  Copy number: High Copy
Gene/Insert
  Gene/Insert name: rac-2::mGFP
  Species: C. elegans (nematode)
  Promoter: unc-17b
  Tag / fusion protein: mGFP (C terminal on insert)
  Cloning method: Gateway Cloning
Terms and licenses: Academic/Nonprofit Terms; Industry Terms: Not Available to Industry
How to cite: pSJC320 was a gift from Salvatore Cherra (Addgene plasmid # 245776 ; http://n2t.net/addgene:245776 ; RRID:Addgene_245776)
